Addgene plasmid #55047: mCherry-FilaminA-N-9
Purpose: Localization: Actin/Focal Adhesions, Excitation: 587, Emission: 610
Depositing lab: Michael Davidson. Depositing organization: Florida State University, Tallahassee.
Backbone
  Vector backbone: mCherry-N1
  Backbone size w/o insert (bp): 4750
  Vector type: Mammalian Expression
  Selectable markers: Neomycin (select with G418)
Growth in bacteria
  Bacterial resistance: Kanamycin, 50 μg/mL
  Growth temperature: 37°C
  Growth strain: DH5alpha
  Copy number: High Copy
Gene/Insert
  Gene/Insert name: FilaminA (alt name: NM_001456.3)
  Species: H. sapiens (human)
  Mutation: D2626H
  Entrez Gene: FLNA (a.k.a. ABP-280, ABPX, CSBS, CVD1, FGS2, FLN, FLN-A, FLN1, FMD, MNS, NHBP, OPD, OPD1, OPD2, XLVD, XMVD)
  Promoter: CMV
  Tag / fusion protein: mCherry (C terminal on backbone)
  Cloning method: Unknown
  Sequencing primers: 5′ CMV-F; 3′ SV40pA-R
Terms and licenses: Academic/Nonprofit Terms; Industry Terms: Not Available to Industry
Depositor comments: . Excitation = 587; Emission = 610
How to cite: mCherry-FilaminA-N-9 was a gift from Michael Davidson (Addgene plasmid # 55047 ; http://n2t.net/addgene:55047 ; RRID:Addgene_55047)
