[The description below was written by a language model from this plasmid's Addgene catalogue record and the feature table of its GenBank file.]
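Description:
mCherry-FilaminA-N-9 is a mammalian expression plasmid built on the mCherry-N1 backbone (about 4.75 kb without insert) that encodes human filamin A (FLNA, based on reference transcript NM_001456.3) fused at its C terminus to the red fluorescent protein mCherry. Expression is driven by the CMV promoter, a strong constitutive promoter in most mammalian cell lines. The use of an SV40 polyA reverse primer for sequencing indicates that an SV40 polyadenylation signal lies downstream of the fusion. The filamin A coding sequence carries a recorded D2626H substitution; the record does not state whether this is deliberate or incidental. The "N-9" in the name probably refers to the N1-type arrangement and a linker between filamin A and mCherry, but the record does not define it. The plasmid is propagated at high copy in E. coli under kanamycin selection, and a neomycin resistance marker allows G418 selection of stably transfected mammalian cells.

Filamin A is an actin crosslinking protein, and the stated purpose of the construct is as a fluorescent localization marker for actin structures and focal adhesions in cells, imaged through mCherry (excitation 587 nm, emission 610 nm). It belongs to a series of mCherry fusion constructs for marking subcellular structures.

The available sequence record is only an 878 bp partial read, not the full plasmid. Its sole annotated feature is a vertebrate Kozak consensus for strong translation initiation, so the promoter, insert, tag and resistance markers described here come from the catalogue fields rather than from sequence annotation.
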