LOCUS       Exported 878 bp ds-DNA linear SYN 18-MAY-2021
DEFINITION  Localization: Actin/Focal Adhesions, Excitation: 587, Emission: 610.
ACCESSION   .
VERSION     .
KEYWORDS    mCherry-FilaminA-N-9
SOURCE      synthetic DNA construct
  ORGANISM  synthetic DNA construct
REFERENCE   1 (bases 1 to 878)
  TITLE     Davidson lab - mCherry constructs
REFERENCE   2 (bases 1 to 878)
  AUTHORS   .
  TITLE     Direct Submission
  JOURNAL   Exported May 18, 2021 from SnapGene Server 1.1.58
            http://www.snapgene.com
FEATURES             Location/Qualifiers
     source          1..878
                     /organism="synthetic DNA construct"
                     /mol_type="other DNA"
     regulatory      103..112
                     /regulatory_class="other"
                     /note="vertebrate consensus sequence for strong initiation
                     of translation (Kozak, 1987)"
ORIGIN
        1 cctcgatctc gaactcgtgg ccgttcacgg agccctccat gtgcaccttg aagcgcatga
       61 actccttgat gatggccatg ttatcctcct cgcccttgct caccatggtg gcgaccggtg
      121 aggcgctgcc gctgggcacc acaacgcggt aggggctgcc tgggatgtgc tcgtgccccc
      181 atttgaccac cagtgtgtac tcccccttgt ccttgagcag gtaggacacg ctgtagagcc
      241 ggctgcccac gtgcttcacc aggatctcct cgcagggggt ccttgggcca tgaaccccca
      301 ccagcagcat gttgttgcct gctttgctgc agtctactgt gaagctgctc ttctggccta
      361 cgtaggcctt gctcagcccc aggcccttgg ccaccacctt gctggcgtca gcaggcccag
      421 gacccggggc cccatgctgg ggggcacagg tggccttggt cagagagtct acaaacactg
      481 atgatgtctc gtggaggctg tggttgctga cgagacgggg gcctgtgact ttggccttga
      541 aggggctgcc cccaatgtgg taggggccgc cgtacttgat ggagatgagg tagctgccag
      601 gtgccatggg ggtataggtg acgcggtagc cctcagggca ctcctggcaa tccatcttca
      661 ccttggaggg gccgtcaatg gtcaccgaca gggcaccagc tcccgcattg ctcgtgttca
      721 cgacgaactc agctgggttc cctgtgacac cgccttccag acctgctccg taagcagaca
      781 ccaagcctgg gtcccctcca tgcccaggct ccccaactcg gatcttgaag gggcttccag
      841 ggatgtgggt accgttgaac ttgacgtcaa tcaggtaa
//
