>Addgene plasmid #55047 | mCherry-FilaminA-N-9 | depositor partial sequence | sequence record 85431 | insert sequence
GTGACCGTCAGATCCGCTAGCGCCACCATGAGTAGCTCCCACTCTCGGGCGGGCCAGAGCGCAGCAGGCG
CGGCTCCGGGCGGCGGCGTCGACACGCGGGACGCCGAGATGCCGGCCACCGAGAAGGACCTGGCGGAGGA
CGCGCCATGGAAGAAGATCCAGCAGAACACTTTCACGCGCTGGTGCAACGAGCACCTGAAGTGCGTGAGC
AAGCGCATCGCCAACCTGCAGACGGACCTGAGCGACGGGCTGCGGCTTATCGCGCTGTTGGAGGTGCTCA
GCCAGAAGAAGATGCACCGCAAGCACAACCAGCGGCCCACTTTCCGCCAAATGCAGCTTGAGAACGTGTC
GGTGGCACTCGAGTTCCTGGACCGCGAGAGCATCAAACTGGTGTCCATCGACAGCAAGGCCATCGTGGAC
GGGAACCTGAAGCTGATCCTGGGCCTCATCTGGACCCTGATCCTGCACTACTCCATCTCCATGCCCATGT
GGGACGAGGAGGAGGATGAGGAGGCCAAGAAGCAGACCCCCAAGCAGAGGCTCCTGGGCTGGATCCAGAA
CAAGCTGCCGCAGCTGCCCATCACCAACTTCAGCCGGGACTGGCAGAGCGGCCGGGCCCTGGGCGCCCTG
GTGGACAGCTGTGCCCCGGGCCTGTGTCCTGACTGGGACTCTTGGGACGCCAGCAAGCCCGTTACCAATG
CGCGAGAGGCCATGCAGCAGGCGGATGACTGGCTGGGCATCCCCCAGGTGATCACCCCCGAGGAGATTGT
GGACCCCAACGTGGACGAGCACTCTGTCATGACCTACCTGTCCCAGTTCCCCAAGGCCAAGCTGAAGCCA
GGGGCTCCCTTGCGGCCCAAACTGAACCCGAAGAAAGCCCGTGCCTACGGGCCAGGCATCGAGCCCACAG
GCAACATGGTGAAGAAGCGGGCAGAGTTCACTGTGGAGACCAGAAGTGCTGGCCAGGGAGAGGTGCTGGT
GTACGTGGAGGACCCGGCCGGACACCAGGAGGAGGCAAAAGTGACCGCCAATAACGACAAGAACCGCACC
TTCTCCGTCTGGTACGTCCCCGAGGTGACGGGGACTCATAAGGTTACTGTGCTCTTTGCTGGCCAGCACA
TCGCCAAGAGCCCCTTCGAGGTGTACGTGGATAAGTCACAGGGTGACGCCAGCAAAGTGACAGCCCAAGG
TCCCGGCCTGGAGCCCAGTGGCAACATCGCCAACAAGACCACCTACTTTGAGATCTTTACGGCAGGAGCT
GGCACGGGCGAGGTCGAGGTTGTGATCCAGGACCCCATGGGACAGAAGGGCACGGTAGAGCCTCAGCTGG
AGGCCCGGGGCGACAGCACATACCGCTGCAGCTACCAGCCCACCATGGAGGGCGTCCACACCGTGCACGT
CACGTTTGCCGGCGTGCCCATCCCTCGCAGCCCCTACACTGTCACTGTTGGCCAAGCCTGTAACCCGAGT
GCCTGCCGGGCGGTTGGCCGGGGCCTCCAGCCCAAGGGTGTGCGGGTGAAGGAGACAGCTGACTTCAAGG
TGTACACAAAGGGCGCTGGCAGTGGGGAGCTGAAGGTCACCGTGAAGGGCCCCAAGGGAGAGGAGCGCGT
GAAGCAGAAGGACCTGGGGGATGGCGTGTATGGCTTCGAGTATTACCCCATGGTCCCTGGAACCTATATC
GTCACCATCACGTGGGGTGGTCAGAACATCGGGCGCAGTCCCTTCGAAGTGAAGGTGGGCACCGAGTGTG
GCAATCAGAAGGTACGGGCCTGGGGCCCTGGGCTGGAGGGCGGCGTCGTTGGCAAGTCAGCAGACTTTGT
GGTGGAGGCTATCGGGGACGACGTGGGCACGCTGGGCTTCTCGGTGGAAGGGCCATCGCAGGCTAAGATC
GAATGTGACGACAAGGGCGACGGCTCCTGTGATGTGCGCTACTGGCCGCAGGAGGCTGGCGAGTATGCCG
TTCACGTGCTGTGCAACAGCGAAGACATCCGCCTCAGCCCCTTCATGGCTGACATCCGTGACGCGCCCCA
GGACTTCCACCCAGACAGGGTGAAGGCACGTGGGCCTGGATTGGAGAAGACAGGTGTGGCCGTCAACAAG
CCAGCAGAGTTCACAGTGGATGCCAAGCACGGTGGCAAGGCCCCACTTCGGGTCCAAGTCCAGGACAATG
AAGGCTGCCCTGTGGAGGCGTTGGTCAAGGACAACGGCAATGGCACTTACAGCTGCTCCTACGTGCCCAG
GAAGCCGGTGAAGCACACAGCCATGGTGTCCTGGGGAGGCGTCAGCATCCCCAACAGCCCCTTCAGGGTG
AATGTGGGAGCTGGCAGCCACCCCAACAAGGTCAAAGTATACGGCCCCGGAGTAGCCAAGACAGGGCTCA
AGGCCCACGAGCCCACCTACTTCACTGTGGACTGCGCCGAGGCTGGCCAGGGGGACGTCAGCATCGGCAT
CAAGTGTGCCCCTGGAGTGGTAGGCCCCGCCGAAGCTGACATCGACTTCGACATCATCCGCAATGACAAT
GACACCTTCACGGTCAAGTACACGCCCCGGGGGGCTGGCAGCTACACCATTATGGTCCTCTTTGCTGACC
AGGCCACGCCCACCAGCCCCATCCGAGTCAAGGTGGAGCCCTCTCATGACGCCAGTAAGGTGAAGGCCGA
GGGCCCTGGCCTCAGTCGCACTGGTGTCGAGCTTGGCAAGCCCACCCACTTCACAGTAAATGCCAAAGCT
GCTGGCAAAGGCAAGCTGGACGTCCAGTTCTCAGGACTCACCAAGGGGGATGCAGTGCGAGATGTGGACA
TCATCGACCACCATGACAACACCTACACAGTCAAGTACACGCCTGTCCAGCAGGGTCCAGTAGGCGTCAA
TGTCACTTATGGAGGGGATCCCATCCCTAAGAGCCCTTTCTCAGTGGCAGTATCTCCAAGCCTGGACCTC
AGCAAGATCAAGGTGTCTGGCCTGGGAGAGAAGGTGGACGTTGGCAAAGACCAGGAGTTCACAGTCAAAT
CAAAGGGTGCTGGTGGTCAAGGCAAAGTGGCATCCAAGATTGTGGGCCCCTCGGGTGCAGCGGTGCCCTG
CAAGGTGGAGCCAGGCCTGGGGGCTGACAACAGTGTGGTGCGCTTCCTGCCCCGTGAGGAAGGGCCCTAT
GAGGTGGAGGTGACCTATGACGGCGTGCCCGTGCCTGGCAGCCCCTTTCCTCTGGAAGCTGTGGCCCCCA
CCAAGCCTAGCAAGGTGAAGGCGTTTGGGCCGGGGCTGCAGGGAGGCAGTGCGGGCTCCCCCGCCCGCTT
CACCATCGACACCAAGGGCGCCGGCACAGGTGGCCTGGGCCTGACGGTGGAGGGCCCCTGTGAGGCGCAG
CTCGAGTGCTTGGACAATGGGGATGGCACATGTTCCGTGTCCTACGTGCCCACCGAGCCCGGGGACTACA
ACATCAACATCCTCTTCGCTGACACCCACATCCCTGGCTCCCCATTCAAGGCCCACGTGGTTCCCTGCTT
TGACGCATCCAAAGTCAAGTGCTCAGGCCCCGGGCTGGAGCGGGCCACCGCTGGGGAGGTGGGCCAATTC
CAAGTGGACTGCTCGAGCGCGGGCAGCGCGGAGCTGACCATTGAGATCTGCTCGGAGGCGGGGCTTCCGG
CCGAGGTGTACATCCAGGACCACGGTGATGGCACGCACACCATTACCTACATTCCCCTCTGCCCCGGGGC
CTACACCGTCACCATCAAGTACGGCGGCCAGCCCGTGCCCAACTTCCCCAGCAAGCTGCAGGTGGAACCT
GCGGTGGACACTTCCGGTGTCCAGTGCTATGGGCCTGGTATTGAGGGCCAGGGTGTCTTCCGTGAGGCCA
CCACTGAGTTCAGTGTGGACGCCCGGGCTCTGACACAGACCGGAGGGCCGCACGTCAAGGCCCGTGTGGC
CAACCCCTCAGGCAACCTGACGGAGACCTACGTTCAGGACCGTGGCGATGGCATGTACAAAGTGGAGTAC
ACGCCTTACGAGGAGGGACTGCACTCCGTGGACGTGACCTATGACGGCAGTCCCGTGCCCAGCAGCCCCT
TCCAGGTGCCCGTGACCGAGGGCTGCGACCCCTCCCGGGTGCGTGTCCACGGGCCAGGCATCCAAAGTGG
CACCACCAACAAGCCCAACAAGTTCACTGTGGAGACCAGGGGAGCTGGCACGGGCGGCCTGGGCCTGGCT
GTAGAGGGCCCCTCCGAGGCCAAGATGTCCTGCATGGATAACAAGGACGGCAGCTGCTCGGTCGAGTACA
TCCCTTATGAGGCTGGCACCTACAGCCTCAACGTCACCTATGGTGGCCATCAAGTGCCAGGCAGTCCTTT
CAAGGTCCCTGTGCATGATGTGACAGATGCGTCCAAGGTCAAGTGCTCTGGGCCCGGCCTGAGCCCAGGC
ATGGTTCGTGCCAACCTCCCTCAGTCCTTCCAGGTGGACACAAGCAAGGCTGGTGTGGCCCCATTGCAGG
TCAAAGTGCAAGGGCCCAAAGGCCTGGTGGAGCCAGTGGACGTGGTAGACAACGCTGATGGCACCCAGAC
CGTCAATTATGTGCCCAGCCGAGAAGGGCCCTACAGCATCTCAGTACTGTATGGAGATGAAGAGGTACCC
CGGAGCCCCTTCAAGGTCAAGGTGCTGCCTACTCATGATGCCAGCAAGGTGAAGGCCAGTGGCCCCGGGC
TCAACACCACTGGCGTGCCTGCCAGCCTGCCCGTGGAGTTCACCATCGATGCAAAGGACGCCGGGGAGGG
CCTGCTGGCTGTCCAGATCACGGATCCCGAAGGCAAGCCGAAGAAGACACACATCCAAGACAACCATGAC
GGCACGTATACAGTGGCCTACGTGCCAGACGTGACAGGTCGCTACACCATCCTCATCAAGTACGGTGGTG
ACGAGATCCCCTTCTCCCCGTACCGCGTGCGTGCCGTGCCCACCGGGGACGCCAGCAAGTGCACTGTCAC
AGGTGCTGGCATCGGCCCCACCATTCAGATTGGGGAGGAGACGGTGATCACTGTGGACACTAAGGCGGCA
GGCAAAGGCAAAGTGACGTGCACCGTGTGCACGCCTGATGGCTCAGAGGTGGATGTGGACGTGGTGGAGA
ATGAGGACGGCACTTTCGACATCTTCTACACGGCCCCCCAGCCGGGCAAATACGTCATCTGTGTGCGCTT
TGGTGGCGAGCACGTGCCCAACAGCCCCTTCCAAGTGACGGCTCTGGCTGGGGACCAGCCCTCGGTGCAG
CCCCCTCTACGGTCTCAGCAGCTGGCCCCACAGTACACCTACGCCCAGGGCGGCCAGCAGACTTGGGCCC
CGGAGAGGCCCCTGGTGGGTGTCAATGGGCTGGATGTGACCAGCCTGAGGCCCTTTGACCTTGTCATCCC
CTTCACCATCAAGAAGGGCGAGATCACAGGGGAGGTTCGGATGCCCTCAGGCAAGGTGGCGCAGCCCACC
ATCACTGACAACAAAGACGGCACCGTGACCGTGCGGTATGCACCCAGCGAGGCTGGCCTGCACGAGATGG
ACATCCGCTATGACAACATGCACATCCCAGGAAGCCCCTTGCAGTTCTATGTGGATTACGTCAACTGTGG
CCATGTCACTGCCTATGGGCCTGGCCTCACCCATGGAGTAGTGAACAAGCCTGCCACCTTCACCGTCAAC
ACCAAGGATGCAGGAGAGGGGGGCCTGTCTCTGGCCATTGAGGGCCCGTCCAAAGCAGAAATCAGCTGCA
CTGACAACCAGGATGGGACATGCAGCGTGTCCTACCTGCCTGTGCTGCCGGGGGACTACAGCATTCTAGT
CAAGTACAATGAACAGCACGTCCCAGGCAGCCCCTTCACTGCCCGGGTCACAGGTGACGACTCCATGCGT
ATGTCCCACCTAAAGGTCGGCTCTGCTGCCGACATCCCCATCAACATCTCAGAGACGGATCTCAGCCTGC
TGACGGCCACTGTGGTCCCGCCCTCGGGCCGGGAGGAGCCCTGTTTGCTGAAGCGGCTGCGTAATGGCCA
CGTGGGGATTTCATTCGTGCCCAAGGAGACGGGGGAGCACCTGGTGCATGTGAAGAAAAATGGCCAGCAC
GTGGCCAGCAGCCCCATCCCGGTGGTGATCAGCCAGTCGGAAATTGGGGATGCCAGTCGTGTTCGGGTCT
CTGGTCAGGGCCTTCACGAAGGCCACACCTTTGAGCCTGCAGAGTTTATCATTGATACCCGCGATGCAGG
CTATGGTGGGCTCAGCCTGTCCATTGAGGGCCCCAGCAAGGTGGACATCAACACAGAGGACCTGGAGGAC
GGGACGTGCAGGGTCACCTACTGCCCCACAGAGCCAGGCAACTACATCATCAACATCAAGTTTGCCGACC
AGCACGTGCCTGGCAGCCCCTTCTCTGTGAAGGTGACAGGCGAGGGCCGGGTGAAAGAGAGCATCACCCG
CAGGCGTCGGGCTCCTTCAGTGGCCAACGTTGGTAGTCATTGTGACCTCAGCCTGAAAATCCCTGAAATT
AGCATCCAGGATATGACAGCCCAGGTGACCAGCCCATCGGGCAAGACCCATGAGGCCGAGATCGTGGAAG
GGGAGAACCACACCTACTGCATCCGCTTTGTTCCCGCTGAGATGGGCACACACACAGTCAGCGTCAAGTA
CAAGGGCCAGCACGTGCCTGGGAGCCCCTTCCAGTTCACCGTGGGGCCCCTAGGGGAAGGGGGAGCCCAC
AAGGTCCGAGCTGGGGGCCCTGGCCTGGAGAGAGCTGAAGCTGGAGTGCCAGCCGAATTCAGTATCTGGA
CCCGGGAAGCTGGTGCTGGAGGCCTGGCCATTGCTGTCGAGGGCCCCAGCAAGGCTGAGATCTCTTTTGA
GGACCGCAAGGACGGCTCCTGTGGTGTGGCTTATGTGGTCCAGGAGCCAGGTGACTACGAAGTCTCAGTC
AAGTTCAACGAGGAACACATTCCCGACAGCCCCTTCGTGGTGCCTGTGGCTTCTCCGTCTGGCGACGCCC
GCCGCCTCACTGTTTCTAGCCTTCAGGAGTCAGGGCTAAAGGTCAACCAGCCAGCCTCTTTTGCAGTCAG
CCTGAACGGGGCCAAGGGGGCGATCGATGCCAAGGTGCACAGCCCCTCAGGAGCCCTGGAGGAGTGCTAT
GTCACAGAAATTGACCAAGATAAGTATGCTGTGCGCTTCATCCCTCGGGAGAATGGCGTTTACCTGATTG
ACGTCAAGTTCAACGGTACCCACATCCCTGGAAGCCCCTTCAAGATCCGAGTTGGGGAGCCTGGGCATGG
AGGGGACCCAGGCTTGGTGTCTGCTTACGGAGCAGGTCTGGAAGGCGGTGTCACAGGGAACCCAGCTGAG
TTCGTCGTGAACACGAGCAATGCGGGAGCTGGTGCCCTGTCGGTGACCATTGACGGCCCCTCCAAGGTGA
AGATGGATTGCCAGGAGTGCCCTGAGGGCTACCGCGTCACCTATACCCCCATGGCACCTGGCAGCTACCT
CATCTCCATCAAGTACGGCGGCCCCTACCACATTGGGGGCAGCCCCTTCAAGGCCAAAGTCACAGGCCCC
CGTCTCGTCAGCAACCACAGCCTCCACGAGACATCATCAGTGTTTGTAGACTCTCTGACCAAGGCCACCT
GTGCCCCCCAGCATGGGGCCCCGGGTCCTGGGCCTGCTGACGCCAGCAAGGTGGTGGCCAAGGGCCTGGG
GCTGAGCAAGGCCTACGTAGGCCAGAAGAGCAGCTTCACAGTAGACTGCAGCAAAGCAGGCAACAACATG
CTGCTGGTGGGGGTTCATGGCCCAAGGACCCCCTGCGAGGAGATCCTGGTGAAGCACGTGGGCAGCCGGC
TCTACAGCGTGTCCTACCTGCTCAAGGACAAGGGGGAGTACACACTGGTGGTCAAATGGGGGCACGAGCA
CATCCCAGGCAGCCCCTACCGCGTTGTGGTGCCCAGCGGCAGCGCCTCACCGGTCGCCACCATGGTGAGC
AAGGGCGAGGAGGATAACATGGCCATCATCAAGGAGTTCATGCGCTTCAAGGTGCACATGGAGGGCTCCG
TGAACGGCCACGAGTTCGAGATCGAGGGCGAGGGCGAGGGCCGCCCCTACGAGGGCACCCAGACCGCCAA
GCTGAAGGTGACCAAGGGTGGCCCCCTGCCCTTCGCCTGGGACATCCTGTCCCCTCAGTTCATGTACGGC
TCCAAGGCCTACGTGAAGCACCCCGCCGACATCCCCGACTACTTGAAGCTGTCCTTCCCCGAGGGCTTCA
AGTGGGAGCGCGTGATGAACTTCGAGGACGGCGGCGTGGTGACCGTGACCCAGGACTCCTCCCTGCAGGA
CGGCGAGTTCATCTACAAGGTGAAGCTGCGCGGCACCAACTTCCCCTCCGACGGCCCCGTAATGCAGAAG
AAGACCATGGGCTGGGAGGCCTCCTCCGAGCGGATGTACCCCGAGGACGGCGCCCTGAAGGGCGAGATCA
AGCAGAGGCTGAAGCTGAAGGACGGCGGCCACTACGACGCTGAGGTCAAGACCACCTACAAGGCCAAGAA
GCCCGTGCAGCTGCCCGGCGCCTACAACGTCAACATCAAGTTGGACATCACCTCCCACAACGAGGACTAC
ACCATCGTGGAACAGTACGAACGCGCCGAGGGCCGCCACTCCACCGGCGGCATGGACGAGCTGTACAAGT
AAAGCGGCCGCGACTCTAGATCATAATCAGCCATACCACAT
